Addgene plasmid #231306: pNDGG022
Purpose: Vector part for BEVA; BEVA2.0 Position 1 Level 1 BsaI cloning site with alternate CAGA 3' fusion site, without T0, AmpR
Depositing lab: Barney Geddes. Depositing organization: North Dakota State University. Publication: BEVA2.0: modular assembly of golden gate-compatible vectors with expanded utility for genetic engineering. Geddes BA, Williamson R, Schumacher J, Ardi A, Levin G, Cervenka E, Huang R, diCenzo G. Can J Microbiol. 2025 Jan 1;71:1-13. doi: 10.1139/cjm-2024-0246. PubMed 39919271.
Backbone
  Vector backbone: pTwist Amp High Copy
  Backbone manufacturer: Twist Bioscience
  Vector type: Bacterial Expression
Growth in bacteria
  Bacterial resistance: Ampicillin, 100 μg/mL
  Growth temperature: 37°C
  Growth strain: DH5alpha
  Copy number: High Copy
Gene/Insert
  Gene/Insert name: BEVA2.0 Position 1 Level 1 BsaI cloning site with alternate CAGA 3' fusion site, without T0, AmpR
  Species: Synthetic
  Cloning method: Golden Gate
Terms and licenses: Academic/Nonprofit Terms; Industry Terms: Not Available to Industry
How to cite: pNDGG022 was a gift from Barney Geddes (Addgene plasmid # 231306 ; http://n2t.net/addgene:231306 ; RRID:Addgene_231306)
