[The description below was written by a language model from this plasmid's Addgene catalogue record and pLannotate feature annotations shown in this document.]
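Description:
pNDGG022 is a small (about 2.8 kb) synthetic part plasmid from the BEVA2.0 system, a modular Golden Gate toolkit for assembling custom bacterial vectors from interchangeable modules. It is built in the pTwist Amp High Copy backbone and is maintained in E. coli through a high-copy ColE1/pUC-type origin, with selection by ampicillin through a β-lactamase gene driven by its native bla promoter. The feature table also picks up an attB1-like site and a short fragment of the pBR322 bom region. These are most likely incidental backbone or annotation matches, and the record assigns them no role.

The payload is the "Position 1" module of the BEVA architecture, which supplies the cloning site that the finished vector will carry. In this version it is a Level 1 BsaI cloning site, meaning the assembled vector will accept inserts through BsaI-based Golden Gate reactions. The annotated CAP binding site, lac promoter, lac operator, pUC18/19-type multiple cloning site and lacZα fragments indicate a lacZα cassette within the module. Such a cassette is conventionally used as a blue/white screening marker that is displaced when an insert is cloned in, although the record does not state this explicitly.

According to the catalogue entry, this variant differs from related Position 1 parts in two ways. It has an alternate CAGA fusion site at its 3' end, which changes the neighbouring module it can join during vector assembly, and it lacks the T0 terminator. The type IIS recognition sites and fusion overhangs themselves are not annotated in the feature table. Although it is catalogued as a bacterial expression vector, the plasmid serves as a donor part for building new vectors and does not itself express a gene of interest.
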