Features (pLannotate 1.2.2; 12 found; start..end, strand, type, name):
    245..833     -  rep_origin     ori: high-copy-number ColE1/pMB1/pBR322/pUC origin of replication
    950..974     -  protein_bind   attB1: mutant version of attB; recombination site for the Gateway® BP reaction BP Clonase™
   1074..1934    -  CDS            AmpR: β-lactamase; bla; confers resistance to ampicillin, carbenicillin, and related antibiotics
   1935..2039    -  promoter       AmpR promoter: bla
   2126..2169    -  CDS            lacZα (fragment): LacZα fragment of β-galactosidase; lacZ fragment
   2244..2286    +  CDS            lacI (fragment): lac repressor; lacI; The lac repressor binds to the lac operator to inhibit transcription in E. coli. This inhibition can be relieved by adding lactose or isopropyl-β-D-thiogalactopyranoside (IPTG).
   2299..2320    +  protein_bind   CAP binding site: CAP binding activates transcription in the presence of cAMP. E. coli catabolite activator protein
   2335..2365    +  promoter       lac promoter: promoter for the E. coli lac operon
   2373..2389    +  protein_bind   lac operator: The lac repressor binds to the lac operator to inhibit transcription in E. coli. This inhibition can be relieved by adding lactose or isopropyl-β-D-thiogalactopyranoside (IPTG). lac repressor encoded by lacI
   2426..2482    -  misc_feature   MCS: pUC18/19 multiple cloning site
   2479..2636    +  CDS            lacZα (fragment): LacZα fragment of β-galactosidase; lacZ fragment
   2642..2741    -  misc_feature   bom (fragment): basis of mobility region from pBR322
>Addgene plasmid #231306 | pNDGG022 | addgene full sequence | sequence record 462978 | Addgene NGS Result
AGGCTAGGTGGAGGCTCAGTGATGATAAGTCTGCGATGGTGGATGCATGTGTCATGGTCATAGCTGTTTC
CTGTGTGAAATTGTTATCCGCTCAGAGGGCACAATCCTATTCCGCGCTATCCGACAATCTCCAAGACATT
AGGTGGAGTTCAGTTCGGCGTATGGCATATGTCGCTGGAAAGAACATGTGAGCAAAAGGCCAGCAAAAGG
CCAGGAACCGTAAAAAGGCCGCGTTGCTGGCGTTTTTCCATAGGCTCCGCCCCCCTGACGAGCATCACAA
AAATCGACGCTCAAGTCAGAGGTGGCGAAACCCGACAGGACTATAAAGATACCAGGCGTTTCCCCCTGGA
AGCTCCCTCGTGCGCTCTCCTGTTCCGACCCTGCCGCTTACCGGATACCTGTCCGCCTTTCTCCCTTCGG
GAAGCGTGGCGCTTTCTCATAGCTCACGCTGTAGGTATCTCAGTTCGGTGTAGGTCGTTCGCTCCAAGCT
GGGCTGTGTGCACGAACCCCCCGTTCAGCCCGACCGCTGCGCCTTATCCGGTAACTATCGTCTTGAGTCC
AACCCGGTAAGACACGACTTATCGCCACTGGCAGCAGCCACTGGTAACAGGATTAGCAGAGCGAGGTATG
TAGGCGGTGCTACAGAGTTCTTGAAGTGGTGGCCTAACTACGGCTACACTAGAAGAACAGTATTTGGTAT
CTGCGCTCTGCTGAAGCCAGTTACCTTCGGAAAAAGAGTTGGTAGCTCTTGATCCGGCAAACAAACCACC
GCTGGTAGCGGTGGTTTTTTTGTTTGCAAGCAGCAGATTACGCGCAGAAAAAAAGGATCTCAAGAAGATC
CTTTGATCTTTTCTACGGGGTCTGACGCTCTATTCAACAAAGCCGCCGTCCCGTCAAGTCAGCGTAAATG
GGTAGGGGGCTTCAAATCGTCCTCGTGATACCAATTCGGAGCCTGCTTTTTTGTACAAACTTGTTGATAA
TGGCAATTCAAGGATCTTCACCTAGATCCTTTTAAATTAAAAATGAAGTTTTAAATCAATCTAAAGTATA
TATGAGTAAACTTGGTCTGACAGTTACCAATGCTTAATCAGTGAGGCACCTATCTCAGCGATCTGTCTAT
TTCGTTCATCCATAGTTGCCTGACTCCCCGTCGTGTAGATAACTACGATACGGGAGGGCTTACCATCTGG
CCCCAGTGCTGCAATGATACCGCGAGAGCCACGCTCACCGGCTCCAGATTTATCAGCAATAAACCAGCCA
GCCGGAAGGGCCGAGCGCAGAAGTGGTCCTGCAACTTTATCCGCCTCCATCCAGTCTATTAATTGTTGCC
GGGAAGCTAGAGTAAGTAGTTCGCCAGTTAATAGTTTGCGCAACGTTGTTGCCATTGCTACAGGCATCGT
GGTGTCACGCTCGTCGTTTGGTATGGCTTCATTCAGCTCCGGTTCCCAACGATCAAGGCGAGTTACATGA
TCCCCCATGTTGTGCAAAAAAGCGGTTAGCTCCTTCGGTCCTCCGATCGTTGTCAGAAGTAAGTTGGCCG
CAGTGTTATCACTCATGGTTATGGCAGCACTGCATAATTCTCTTACTGTCATGCCATCCGTAAGATGCTT
TTCTGTGACTGGTGAGTACTCAACCAAGTCATTCTGAGAATAGTGTATGCGGCGACCGAGTTGCTCTTGC
CCGGCGTCAATACGGGATAATACCGCGCCACATAGCAGAACTTTAAAAGTGCTCATCATTGGAAAACGTT
CTTCGGGGCGAAAACTCTCAAGGATCTTACCGCTGTTGAGATCCAGTTCGATGTAACCCACTCGTGCACC
CAACTGATCTTCAGCATCTTTTACTTTCACCAGCGTTTCTGGGTGAGCAAAAACAGGAAGGCAAAATGCC
GCAAAAAAGGGAATAAGGGCGACACGGAAATGTTGAATACTCATACTCTTCCTTTTTCAATATTATTGAA
GCATTTATCAGGGTTATTGTCTCATGAGCGGATACATATTTGAATGTATTTAGAAAAATAAACAAATAGG
GGTTCCGCGCACATTTCCCCGAAAAGTGCCAGATACCTGAAACAAAACCCATCGTACGGCCAAGGAAGTC
TCCAATAACTGTGATCCACCACAAGCGCCAGGGTTTTCCCAGTCACGACGTTGTAAAACGACGGCCAGTC
ATGCATAATCCGCACGCATCTGGAATAAGGAAGTGCCATTCCGCCTGACCTCGTCTCACAGAGGAGTGAG
ACCGCAGCTGGCACGACAGGTTTGCCGACTGGAAAGCGGGCAGTGAGCGCAACGCAATTAATGTGAGTTA
GCTCACTCATTAGGCACCCCAGGCTTTACACTTTATGCTTCCGGCTCGTATGTTGTGTGGAATTGTGAGC
GGATAACAATTTCACACAGGAAACAGCTATGACCATGATTACGCCAAGCTTGCATGCCTGCAGGTCGACT
CTAGAGGATCCCCGGGTACCGAGCTCGAATTCACTGGCCGTCGTTTTACAACGTCGTGACTGGGAAAACC
CTGGCGTTACCCAACTTAATCGCCTTGCAGCACATCCCCCTTTCGCCAGCTGGCGTAATAGCGAAGAGGC
CCGCACCGATCGCCCTTCCCAACAGTTGCGCAGCCTGAATGGCGAATGGCGCCTGATGCGGTATTTTCTC
CTTACGCATCTGTGCGGTATTTCACACCGCATATGGTGCACTCTCAGTACAATCTGCTCTGATGCCGCAT
AGTTAAGCCAGCCCCGACACCCGCCAACACCCGCTGACGCGCCCTGACGGGCTTGTCTGCTCCCGGCATC
CGCTTACAGACAAGCTGTGACGGTCTCACGCTGCAATGAGACG
